Addgene plasmid #187844: pSems-leader-SNAPf-mEGFPe-IFNAR1(28-557)
Purpose: Expression of SNAPf and mEGFPe-tagged IFNAR1 at the plasma membrane, e.g. for single molecule fluorescence microscopy
Depositing lab: Jacob Piehler. Depositing organization: Universitaet Osnabrueck. Publication: Four-color single-molecule imaging with engineered tags resolves the molecular architecture of signaling complexes in the plasma membrane. Sotolongo Bellon J, Birkholz O, Richter CP, Eull F, Kenneweg H, Wilmes S, Rothbauer U, You C, Walter MR, Kurre R, Piehler J. Cell Rep Methods. 2022 Feb 4;2(2):100165. doi: 10.1016/j.crmeth.2022.100165. eCollection 2022 Feb 28. PubMed 35474965.
Backbone
  Vector backbone: pSEMS(26m)
  Backbone manufacturer: Covalys, NEB
  Backbone size w/o insert (bp): 5787
  Total vector size (bp): 8186
  Modifications to backbone: original SNAP-tag substituted
  Vector type: Mammalian Expression
  Selectable markers: Neomycin (select with G418)
Growth in bacteria
  Bacterial resistance: Ampicillin, 100 μg/mL
  Growth temperature: 37°C
  Growth strain: DH5alpha
  Copy number: High Copy
Gene/Insert
  Gene/Insert name: IFNAR1 (alt name: Interferon alpha/beta receptor subunit 1)
  Species: H. sapiens (human)
  Insert size (bp): 2988
  Mutation: meGFPe: asparagine 198 to aspartic acid and tyrosine 200 to phenylalanine
  GenBank ID: NM_000629.3
  Entrez Gene: IFNAR1 (a.k.a. AVP, IFN-alpha-REC, IFNAR, IFNBR, IFRC, IMD106)
  Promoter: CMV
  Tag / fusion protein: Ig k-chain leader sequence (N terminal on insert); SNAPf-tag (N terminal on insert); meGFPe (N terminal on insert)
  Cloning method: Restriction Enzyme; 5′ cloning site EcoRV (unknown if destroyed); 3′ cloning site NotI (unknown if destroyed)
  Sequencing primers: 5′ CGCAAATGGGCGGTAGGCGTG; 3′ CAACAGCTGGCCCTCGCAGA
Terms and licenses: Academic/Nonprofit Terms; Industry Terms: Not Available to Industry
How to cite: pSems-leader-SNAPf-mEGFPe-IFNAR1(28-557) was a gift from Jacob Piehler (Addgene plasmid # 187844 ; http://n2t.net/addgene:187844 ; RRID:Addgene_187844)
