[The description below was written by a language model from this plasmid's Addgene catalogue record and pLannotate feature annotations shown in this document.]
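Description:
pSems-leader-SNAPf-mEGFPe-IFNAR1(28-557) is a mammalian expression plasmid of about 8.2 kb built on the pSEMS(26m) backbone, in which the original SNAP-tag was replaced. It is propagated in E. coli as a high-copy plasmid through a ColE1/pUC-type origin with ampicillin selection (AmpR under its own bla promoter). Remnants of lac regulatory elements and a bom fragment are also annotated in the bacterial portion.

The payload is a single fusion protein driven by the CMV enhancer/promoter, with a T7 promoter lying just upstream of the coding region. The open reading frame begins with the mouse Igκ light-chain leader, which directs the protein into the secretory pathway in place of the receptor's native signal peptide. A short annotated HA-tag fragment follows, then the fast-reacting SNAPf tag, which can be labelled covalently with benzylguanine dyes. Next comes mEGFPe, a monomeric EGFP carrying the N198D and Y200F substitutions, and finally residues 28–557 of human IFNAR1, the type I interferon receptor subunit 1. Because both tags sit at the N terminus of the mature receptor, they should be displayed on the extracellular face of the plasma membrane.

Downstream of the IFNAR1 coding sequence are a chimeric intron, an EMCV IRES and the NeoR/KanR gene, terminated by SV40 polyadenylation signals. Neomycin resistance therefore appears to be translated from the same CMV transcript as the receptor, linking G418 selection to expression of the fusion. The stated purpose is expression of doubly tagged IFNAR1 at the plasma membrane, for example for single-molecule fluorescence microscopy of receptor signalling complexes.
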