Features (pLannotate 1.2.2; 23 found; start..end, strand, type, name):
     12..64      -  misc_feature   bom (fragment): basis of mobility region from pBR322
    219..598     +  enhancer       CMV enhancer: human cytomegalovirus immediate early enhancer
    599..802     +  promoter       CMV promoter: human cytomegalovirus (CMV) immediate early promoter
    798..831     +  LTR            5' LTR (truncated) (fragment): truncated 5' long terminal repeat (LTR) from HIV-1
    847..865     +  promoter       T7 promoter: promoter for bacteriophage T7 RNA polymerase
    902..964     +  sig_peptide    Igκ leader: leader sequence from mouse immunoglobulin κ light chain
    964..987     +  CDS            3xHA (fragment): three tandem HA epitope tags
   1001..1546    +  CDS            SNAP-tag®: human O6-alkylguanine-DNA-alkyltransferase variant that forms covalent bonds with benzylguanine derivatives fast-reacting variant, optimized for mammalian expression
   1568..2284    +  CDS            mEGFP: mEGFP is a basic (constitutively fluorescent) green fluorescent protein published in 2002, derived from Aequorea victoria. It has moderate acid sensitivity.
   2300..3889    +  CDS            IFNAR1: INAR1_HUMAN - Also known as IFNAR. Experimental evidence at protein level: Swiss-Prot protein existence level 1. Component of the receptor for type I interferons, including interferons alpha, IFNB1 and IFNW1 (PubMed:2153461, PubMed:7665574, PubMed:10049744, PubMed:14532120, PubMed:15337770, PubMed:21854986). Functions in general as heterodimer with IFNAR2 (PubMed:7665574, PubMed:10049744, PubMed:21854986). Type I interferon binding activates the JAK-STAT signaling cascade, and triggers tyrosine phosphorylation of a number of proteins including JAKs, TYK2, STAT proteins and the IFNR alpha- and
   3961..4190    +  intron         chimeric intron: chimera between introns from adenovirus and immunoglobulin heavy chain genes
   4374..4836    +  misc_feature   IRES: internal ribosome entry site (IRES) of the encephalomyocarditis virus (EMCV)
   4872..5675    +  CDS            NeoR/KanR: aminoglycoside phosphotransferase from Tn5; aph(3')-II (or nptII); confers resistance to neomycin, kanamycin, and G418 (Geneticin®)
   5698..5782    +  CDS            large T antigen (fragment): large T antigen from SV40 (simian virus 40)
   5805..5926    +  polyA_signal   SV40 poly(A) signal: SV40 polyadenylation signal
   5937..5988    +  polyA_signal   SV40 poly(A) signal (fragment): SV40 polyadenylation signal
   6052..6068    -  protein_bind   lac operator: The lac repressor binds to the lac operator to inhibit transcription in E. coli. This inhibition can be relieved by adding lactose or isopropyl-β-D-thiogalactopyranoside (IPTG). lac repressor encoded by lacI
   6076..6106    -  promoter       lac promoter: promoter for the E. coli lac operon
   6121..6142    -  protein_bind   CAP binding site: CAP binding activates transcription in the presence of cAMP. E. coli catabolite activator protein
   6155..6247    -  CDS            lacI (fragment): lac repressor; lacI; The lac repressor binds to the lac operator to inhibit transcription in E. coli. This inhibition can be relieved by adding lactose or isopropyl-β-D-thiogalactopyranoside (IPTG).
   6430..7018    -  rep_origin     ori: high-copy-number ColE1/pMB1/pBR322/pUC origin of replication
   7189..8049    -  CDS            AmpR: β-lactamase; bla; confers resistance to ampicillin, carbenicillin, and related antibiotics
   8050..8154    -  promoter       AmpR promoter: bla
>Addgene plasmid #187844 | pSems-leader-SNAPf-mEGFPe-IFNAR1(28-557) | addgene full sequence | sequence record 379371 | Addgene NGS Result
TCCCGATCCCCTATGGTGCACTCTCAGTACAATCTGCTCTGATGCCGCATAGTTAAGCCAGTATCTGCTC
CCTGCTTGTGTGTTGGAGGTCGCTGAGTAGTGCGCGAGCAAAATTTAAGCTACAACAAGGCAAGGCTTGA
CCGACAATTGCATGAAGAATCTGCTTAGGGTTAGGCGTTTTGCGCTGCTTCGCGATGTACGGGCCAGATA
TACGCGTTGACATTGATTATTGACTAGTTATTAATAGTAATCAATTACGGGGTCATTAGTTCATAGCCCA
TATATGGAGTTCCGCGTTACATAACTTACGGTAAATGGCCCGCCTGGCTGACCGCCCAACGACCCCCGCC
CATTGACGTCAATAATGACGTATGTTCCCATAGTAACGCCAATAGGGACTTTCCATTGACGTCAATGGGT
GGAGTATTTACGGTAAACTGCCCACTTGGCAGTACATCAAGTGTATCATATGCCAAGTACGCCCCCTATT
GACGTCAATGACGGTAAATGGCCCGCCTGGCATTATGCCCAGTACATGACCTTATGGGACTTTCCTACTT
GGCAGTACATCTACGTATTAGTCATCGCTATTACCATGGTGATGCGGTTTTGGCAGTACATCAATGGGCG
TGGATAGCGGTTTGACTCACGGGGATTTCCAAGTCTCCACCCCATTGACGTCAATGGGAGTTTGTTTTGG
CACCAAAATCAACGGGACTTTCCAAAATGTCGTAACAACTCCGCCCCATTGACGCAAATGGGCGGTAGGC
GTGTACGGTGGGAGGTCTATATAAGCAGAGCTCTCTGGCTAACTAGAGAACCCACTGCTTACTGGCTTAT
CGAAATTAATACGACTCACTATAGGGAGACCCAAGCTTGGTACCGAGCTCGGATCGATATCATGGAGACA
GACACACTCCTGCTATGGGTACTGCTGCTCTGGGTTCCAGGTTCCACTGGTGACTATCCATATGATGTTC
CAGATTATGCTGAATTCACCATGGACAAAGACTGCGAAATGAAGCGCACCACCCTGGATAGCCCTCTGGG
CAAGCTGGAACTGTCTGGGTGCGAACAGGGCCTGCACCGTATCATCTTCCTGGGCAAAGGAACATCTGCC
GCCGACGCCGTGGAAGTGCCTGCCCCAGCCGCCGTGCTGGGCGGACCAGAGCCACTGATGCAGGCCACCG
CCTGGCTCAACGCCTACTTTCACCAGCCTGAGGCCATCGAGGAGTTCCCTGTGCCAGCCCTGCACCACCC
AGTGTTCCAGCAGGAGAGCTTTACCCGCCAGGTGCTGTGGAAACTGCTGAAAGTGGTGAAGTTCGGAGAG
GTCATCAGCTACAGCCACCTGGCCGCCCTGGCCGGCAATCCCGCCGCCACCGCCGCCGTGAAAACCGCCC
TGAGCGGAAATCCCGTGCCCATTCTGATCCCCTGCCACCGGGTGGTGCAGGGCGACCTGGACGTGGGGGG
CTACGAGGGCGGGCTCGCCGTGAAAGAGTGGCTGCTGGCCCACGAGGGCCACAGACTGGGCAAGCCTGGG
CTGGGTCCTGCAGGTATAGGCGCGCCAATGGTGAGCAAGGGCGAGGAGCTGTTCACCGGGGTGGTGCCCA
TCCTGGTCGAGCTGGACGGCGACGTAAACGGCCACAAGTTCAGCGTGTCCGGCGAGGGCGAGGGCGATGC
CACCTACGGCAAGCTGACCCTGAAGTTCATCTGCACCACCGGCAAGCTGCCCGTGCCCTGGCCCACCCTC
GTGACCACCCTGACCTACGGCGTGCAGTGCTTCAGCCGCTACCCCGACCACATGAAGCAGCACGACTTCT
TCAAGTCCGCCATGCCCGAAGGCTACGTCCAGGAGCGCACCATCTTCTTCAAGGACGACGGCAACTACAA
GACCCGCGCCGAGGTGAAGTTCGAGGGCGACACCCTGGTGAACCGCATCGAGCTGAAGGGCATCGACTTC
AAGGAGGACGGCAACATCCTGGGGCACAAGCTGGAGTACAACTACAACAGCCACAACGTCTATATCATGG
CCGACAAGCAGAAGAACGGCATCAAGGTGAACTTCAAGATCCGCCACAACATCGAGGACGGCAGCGTGCA
GCTCGCCGACCACTACCAGCAGAACACCCCCATCGGCGACGGCCCCGTGCTGCTGCCCGACGATCACTTC
CTGAGCACCCAGTCCAAACTGAGCAAAGACCCCAACGAGAAGCGCGATCACATGGTCCTGCTGGAGTTCG
TGACCGCCGCCGGGATCACTCTCGGCATGGACGAGCTGTACAAGGGATCCCTCGAGTCTAAAAATCTAAA
ATCTCCTCAAAAAGTAGAGGTCGACATCATAGATGACAACTTTATCCTGAGGTGGAACAGGAGCGATGAG
TCTGTCGGGAATGTGACTTTTTCATTCGATTATCAAAAAACTGGGATGGATAATTGGATAAAATTGTCTG
GGTGTCAGAATATTACTAGTACCAAATGCAACTTTTCTTCACTCAAGCTGAATGTTTATGAAGAAATTAA
ATTGCGTATAAGAGCAGAAAAAGAAAACACTTCTTCATGGTATGAGGTTGACTCATTTACACCATTTCGC
AAAGCTCAGATTGGTCCTCCAGAAGTACATTTAGAAGCTGAAGATAAGGCAATAGTGATACACATCTCTC
CTGGAACAAAAGATAGTGTTATGTGGGCTTTGGATGGTTTAAGCTTTACATATAGCTTACTTATCTGGAA
AAACTCTTCAGGTGTAGAAGAAAGGATTGAAAATATTTATTCCAGACATAAAATTTATAAACTCTCACCA
GAGACTACTTATTGTCTAAAAGTTAAAGCAGCACTACTTACGTCATGGAAAATTGGTGTCTATAGTCCAG
TACATTGTATAAAGACCACAGTTGAAAATGAACTACCTCCACCAGAAAATATAGAAGTCAGTGTCCAAAA
TCAGAACTATGTTCTTAAATGGGATTATACATATGCAAACATGACCTTTCAAGTTCAGTGGCTCCACGCC
TTTTTAAAAAGGAATCCTGGAAACCATTTGTATAAATGGAAACAAATACCTGACTGTGAAAATGTCAAAA
CTACCCAGTGTGTCTTTCCTCAAAACGTTTTCCAAAAAGGAATTTACCTTCTCCGCGTACAAGCATCTGA
TGGAAATAACACATCTTTTTGGTCTGAAGAGATAAAGTTTGATACTGAAATACAAGCTTTCCTACTTCCT
CCAGTCTTTAACATTAGATCCCTTAGTGATTCATTCCATATCTATATCGGTGCTCCAAAACAGTCTGGAA
ACACGCCTGTGATCCAGGATTATCCACTGATTTATGAAATTATTTTTTGGGAAAACACTTCAAATGCTGA
GAGAAAAATTATCGAGAAAAAAACTGATGTTACAGTTCCTAATTTGAAACCACTGACTGTATATTGTGTG
AAAGCCAGAGCACACACCATGGATGAAAAGCTGAATAAAAGCAGTGTTTTTAGTGACGCTGTATGTGAGA
AAACAAAACCAGGAAATACCTCTAAAATTTGGCTTATAGTTGGAATTTGTATTGCATTATTTGCTCTCCC
GTTTGTCATTTATGCTGCGAAAGTCTTCTTGAGATGCATCAATTATGTCTTCTTTCCATCACTTAAACCT
TCTTCCAGTATAGATGAGTATTTCTCTGAACAGCCATTGAAGAATCTTCTGCTTTCAACTTCTGAGGAAC
AAATCGAAAAATGTTTCATAATTGAAAATATAAGCACAATTGCTACAGTAGAAGAAACTAATCAAACTGA
TGAAGATCATAAAAAATACAGTTCCCAAACTAGCCAAGATTCAGGAAATTATTCTAATGAAGATGAAAGC
GAAAGTAAAACAAGTGAAGAACTACAGCAGGACTTTGTATGAGCGGCCGCATAGATAACTGATCCAGTGT
GCTGGAATTAATTCGCTGTCTGCGAGGGCCAGCTGTTGGGGTGAGTACTCCCTCTCAAAAGCGGGCATGA
CTTCTGCGCTAAGATTGTCAGTTTCCAAAAACGAGGAGGATTTGATATTCACCTGGCCCGCGGTGATGCC
TTTGAGGGTGGCCGCGTCCATCTGGTCAGAAAAGACAATCTTTTTGTTGTCAAGCTTGAGGTGTGGCAGG
CTTGAGATCTGGCCATACACTTGAGTGACAATGACATCCACTTTGCCTTTCTCTCCACAGGTGTCCACTC
CCAGGTCCAACTGCAGGTCGAGCATGCATCTAGGGCGGCCAATTCCGCCCCTCTCCCCCCCCCCCCTCTC
CCTCCCCCCCCCCTAACGTTACTGGCCGAAGCCGCTTGGAATAAGGCCGGTGTGCGTTTGTCTATATGTT
ATTTTCCACCATATTGCCGTCTTTTGGCAATGTGAGGGCCCGGAAACCTGGCCCTGTCTTCTTGACGAGC
ATTCCTAGGGGTCTTTCCCCTCTCGCCAAAGGAATGCAAGGTCTGTTGAATGTCGTGAAGGAAGCAGTTC
CTCTGGAAGCTTCTTGAAGACAAACAACGTCTGTAGCGACCCTTTGCAGGCAGCGGAACCCCCCACCTGG
CGACAGGTGCCTCTGCGGCCAAAAGCCACGTGTATAAGATACACCTGCAAAGGCGGCACAACCCCAGTGC
CACGTTGTGAGTTGGATAGTTGTGGAAAGAGTCAAATGGCTCTCCTCAAGCGTATTCAACAAGGGGCTGA
AGGATGCCCAGAAGGTACCCCATTGTATGGGATCTGATCTGGGGCCTCGGTGCACATGCTTTACATGTGT
TTAGTCGAGGTTAAAAAAACGTCTAGGCCCCCCGAACCACGGGGACGTGGTTTTCCTTTGAAAAACACGA
TGATAAGCTTGCCACAACCCGGGATAATTCCTGCAGCCAATATGGGATCGGCCATTGAACAAGATGGATT
GCACGCAGGTTCTCCGGCCGCTTGGGTGGAGAGGCTATTCGGCTATGACTGGGCACAACAGACAATCGGC
TGCTCTGATGCCGCCGTGTTCCGGCTGTCAGCGCAGGGGCGCCCGGTTCTTTTTGTCAAGACCGACCTGT
CCGGTGCCCTGAATGAACTGCAGGACGAGGCAGCGCGGCTATCGTGGCTGGCCACGACGGGCGTTCCTTG
CGCAGCTGTGCTCGACGTTGTCACTGAAGCGGGAAGGGACTGGCTGCTATTGGGCGAAGTGCCGGGGCAG
GATCTCCTGTCATCTCACCTTGCTCCTGCCGAGAAAGTATCCATCATGGCTGATGCAATGCGGCGGCTGC
ATACGCTTGATCCGGCTACCTGCCCATTCGACCACCAAGCGAAACATCGCATCGAGCGAGCACGTACTCG
GATGGAAGCCGGTCTTGTCGATCAGGATGATCTGGACGAAGAGCATCAGGGGCTCGCGCCAGCCGAACTG
TTCGCCAGGCTCAAGGCGCGCATGCCCGACGGCGATGATCTCGTCGTGACCCATGGCGATGCCTGCTTGC
CGAATATCATGGTGGAAAATGGCCGCTTTTCTGGATTCATCGACTGTGGCCGGCTGGGTGTGGCGGACCG
CTATCAGGACATAGCGTTGGCTACCCGTGATATTGCTGAAGAGCTTGGCGGCGAATGGGCTGACCGCTTC
CTCGTGCTTTACGGTATCGCCGCTCCCGATTCGCAGCGCATCGCCTTCTATCGCCTTCTTGACGAGTTCT
TCTGAGGGGATCAATTCTCTAGATAACTGATCATAATCAGCCATACCACATTTGTAGAGGTTTTACTTGC
TTTAAAAAACCTCCCACACCTCCCCCTGAACCTGAAACATAAAATGAATGCAATTGTTGTTGTTAACTTG
TTTATTGCAGCTTATAATGGTTACAAATAAAGCAATAGCATCACAAATTTCACAAATAAAGCATTTTTTT
CACTGCATTCTAGTTGTGGTTTGTCCAAACTCATCAATGTATCTTAACGCGTCGAGTGCATTCTAGTTGT
GGTTTGTCCAAACTCATCAATGTATCTTATCATGTCTGTATACCGTCGACCTCTAGCTAGAGCTTGGCGT
AATCATGGTCATAGCTGTTTCCTGTGTGAAATTGTTATCCGCTCACAATTCCACACAACATACGAGCCGG
AAGCATAAAGTGTAAAGCCTGGGGTGCCTAATGAGTGAGCTAACTCACATTAATTGCGTTGCGCTCACTG
CCCGCTTTCCAGTCGGGAAACCTGTCGTGCCAGCTGCATTAATGAATCGGCCAACGCGCGGGGAGAGGCG
GTTTGCGTATTGGGCGCTCTTCCGCTTCCTCGCTCACTGACTCGCTGCGCTCGGTCGTTCGGCTGCGGCG
AGCGGTATCAGCTCACTCAAAGGCGGTAATACGGTTATCCACAGAATCAGGGGATAACGCAGGAAAGAAC
ATGTGAGCAAAAGGCCAGCAAAAGGCCAGGAACCGTAAAAAGGCCGCGTTGCTGGCGTTTTTCCATAGGC
TCCGCCCCCCTGACGAGCATCACAAAAATCGACGCTCAAGTCAGAGGTGGCGAAACCCGACAGGACTATA
AAGATACCAGGCGTTTCCCCCTGGAAGCTCCCTCGTGCGCTCTCCTGTTCCGACCCTGCCGCTTACCGGA
TACCTGTCCGCCTTTCTCCCTTCGGGAAGCGTGGCGCTTTCTCATAGCTCACGCTGTAGGTATCTCAGTT
CGGTGTAGGTCGTTCGCTCCAAGCTGGGCTGTGTGCACGAACCCCCCGTTCAGCCCGACCGCTGCGCCTT
ATCCGGTAACTATCGTCTTGAGTCCAACCCGGTAAGACACGACTTATCGCCACTGGCAGCAGCCACTGGT
AACAGGATTAGCAGAGCGAGGTATGTAGGCGGTGCTACAGAGTTCTTGAAGTGGTGGCCTAACTACGGCT
ACACTAGAAGAACAGTATTTGGTATCTGCGCTCTGCTGAAGCCAGTTACCTTCGGAAAAAGAGTTGGTAG
CTCTTGATCCGGCAAACAAACCACCGCTGGTAGCGGTGGTTTTTTTGTTTGCAAGCAGCAGATTACGCGC
AGAAAAAAAGGATCTCAAGAAGATCCTTTGATCTTTTCTACGGGGTCTGACGCTCAGTGGAACGAAAACT
CACGTTAAGGGATTTTGGTCATGAGATTATCAAAAAGGATCTTCACCTAGATCCTTTTAAATTAAAAATG
AAGTTTTAAATCAATCTAAAGTATATATGAGTAAACTTGGTCTGACAGTTACCAATGCTTAATCAGTGAG
GCACCTATCTCAGCGATCTGTCTATTTCGTTCATCCATAGTTGCCTGACTCCCCGTCGTGTAGATAACTA
CGATACGGGAGGGCTTACCATCTGGCCCCAGTGCTGCAATGATACCGCGAGACCCACGCTCACCGGCTCC
AGATTTATCAGCAATAAACCAGCCAGCCGGAAGGGCCGAGCGCAGAAGTGGTCCTGCAACTTTATCCGCC
TCCATCCAGTCTATTAATTGTTGCCGGGAAGCTAGAGTAAGTAGTTCGCCAGTTAATAGTTTGCGCAACG
TTGTTGCCATTGCTACAGGCATCGTGGTGTCACGCTCGTCGTTTGGTATGGCTTCATTCAGCTCCGGTTC
CCAACGATCAAGGCGAGTTACATGATCCCCCATGTTGTGCAAAAAAGCGGTTAGCTCCTTCGGTCCTCCG
ATCGTTGTCAGAAGTAAGTTGGCCGCAGTGTTATCACTCATGGTTATGGCAGCACTGCATAATTCTCTTA
CTGTCATGCCATCCGTAAGATGCTTTTCTGTGACTGGTGAGTACTCAACCAAGTCATTCTGAGAATAGTG
TATGCGGCGACCGAGTTGCTCTTGCCCGGCGTCAATACGGGATAATACCGCGCCACATAGCAGAACTTTA
AAAGTGCTCATCATTGGAAAACGTTCTTCGGGGCGAAAACTCTCAAGGATCTTACCGCTGTTGAGATCCA
GTTCGATGTAACCCACTCGTGCACCCAACTGATCTTCAGCATCTTTTACTTTCACCAGCGTTTCTGGGTG
AGCAAAAACAGGAAGGCAAAATGCCGCAAAAAAGGGAATAAGGGCGACACGGAAATGTTGAATACTCATA
CTCTTCCTTTTTCAATATTATTGAAGCATTTATCAGGGTTATTGTCTCATGAGCGGATACATATTTGAAT
GTATTTAGAAAAATAAACAAATAGGGGTTCCGCGCACATTTCCCCGAAAAGTGCCACCTGACGTCGACGG
ATCGGGAGATC
